>Addgene plasmid #187259 | pLL5.0-MRLC-AA-GFP | addgene full sequence | sequence record 433868 | Addgene NGS Result
GTCGACGGATCGGGAGATCTCCCGATCCCCTATGGTGCACTCTCAGTACAATCTGCTCTGATGCCGCATA
GTTAAGCCAGTATCTGCTCCCTGCTTGTGTGTTGGAGGTCGCTGAGTAGTGCGCGAGCAAAATTTAAGCT
ACAACAAGGCAAGGCTTGACCGACAATTGCATGAAGAATCTGCTTAGGGTTAGGCGTTTTGCGCTGCTTC
GCGATGTACGGGCCAGATATACGCGTTGACATTGATTATTGACTAGTTATTAATAGTAATCAATTACGGG
GTCATTAGTTCATAGCCCATATATGGAGTTCCGCGTTACATAACTTACGGTAAATGGCCCGCCTGGCTGA
CCGCCCAACGACCCCCGCCCATTGACGTCAATAATGACGTATGTTCCCATAGTAACGCCAATAGGGACTT
TCCATTGACGTCAATGGGTGGAGTATTTACGGTAAACTGCCCACTTGGCAGTACATCAAGTGTATCATAT
GCCAAGTACGCCCCCTATTGACGTCAATGACGGTAAATGGCCCGCCTGGCATTATGCCCAGTACATGACC
TTATGGGACTTTCCTACTTGGCAGTACATCTACGTATTAGTCATCGCTATTACCATGGTGATGCGGTTTT
GGCAGTACATCAATGGGCGTGGATAGCGGTTTGACTCACGGGGATTTCCAAGTCTCCACCCCATTGACGT
CAATGGGAGTTTGTTTTGGCACCAAAATCAACGGGACTTTCCAAAATGTCGTAACAACTCCGCCCCATTG
ACGCAAATGGGCGGTAGGCGTGTACGGTGGGAGGTCTATATAAGCAGCGCGTTTTGCCTGTACTGGGTCT
CTCTGGTTAGACCAGATCTGAGCCTGGGAGCTCTCTGGCTAACTAGGGAACCCACTGCTTAAGCCTCAAT
AAAGCTTGCCTTGAGTGCTTCAAGTAGTGTGTGCCCGTCTGTTGTGTGACTCTGGTAACTAGAGATCCCT
CAGACCCTTTTAGTCAGTGTGGAAAATCTCTAGCAGTGGCGCCCGAACAGGGACTTGAAAGCGAAAGGGA
AACCAGAGGAGCTCTCTCGACGCAGGACTCGGCTTGCTGAAGCGCGCACGGCAAGAGGCGAGGGGCGGCG
ACTGGTGAGTACGCCAAAAATTTTGACTAGCGGAGGCTAGAAGGAGAGAGATGGGTGCGAGAGCGTCAGT
ATTAAGCGGGGGAGAATTAGATCGCGATGGGAAAAAATTCGGTTAAGGCCAGGGGGAAAGAAAAAATATA
AATTAAAACATATAGTATGGGCAAGCAGGGAGCTAGAACGATTCGCAGTTAATCCTGGCCTGTTAGAAAC
ATCAGAAGGCTGTAGACAAATACTGGGACAGCTACAACCATCCCTTCAGACAGGATCAGAAGAACTTAGA
TCATTATATAATACAGTAGCAACCCTCTATTGTGTGCATCAAAGGATAGAGATAAAAGACACCAAGGAAG
CTTTAGACAAGATAGAGGAAGAGCAAAACAAAAGTAAGACCACCGCACAGCAAGCGGCCGGCCGCTGATC
TTCAGACCTGGAGGAGGAGATATGAGGGACAATTGGAGAAGTGAATTATATAAATATAAAGTAGTAAAAA
TTGAACCATTAGGAGTAGCACCCACCAAGGCAAAGAGAAGAGTGGTGCAGAGAGAAAAAAGAGCAGTGGG
AATAGGAGCTTTGTTCCTTGGGTTCTTGGGAGCAGCAGGAAGCACTATGGGCGCAGCGTCAATGACGCTG
ACGGTACAGGCCAGACAATTATTGTCTGGTATAGTGCAGCAGCAGAACAATTTGCTGAGGGCTATTGAGG
CGCAACAGCATCTGTTGCAACTCACAGTCTGGGGCATCAAGCAGCTCCAGGCAAGAATCCTGGCTGTGGA
AAGATACCTAAAGGATCAACAGCTCCTGGGGATTTGGGGTTGCTCTGGAAAACTCATTTGCACCACTGCT
GTGCCTTGGAATGCTAGTTGGAGTAATAAATCTCTGGAACAGATTTGGAATCACACGACCTGGATGGAGT
GGGACAGAGAAATTAACAATTACACAAGCTTAATACACTCCTTAATTGAAGAATCGCAAAACCAGCAAGA
AAAGAATGAACAAGAATTATTGGAATTAGATAAATGGGCAAGTTTGTGGAATTGGTTTAACATAACAAAT
TGGCTGTGGTATATAAAATTATTCATAATGATAGTAGGAGGCTTGGTAGGTTTAAGAATAGTTTTTGCTG
TACTTTCTATAGTGAATAGAGTTAGGCAGGGATATTCACCATTATCGTTTCAGACCCACCTCCCAACCCC
GAGGGGACCCGACAGGCCCGAAGGAATAGAAGAAGAAGGTGGAGAGAGAGACAGAGACAGATCCATTCGA
TTAGTGAACGGATCGGCACTGCGTGCGCCAATTCTGCAGACAAATGGCAGTATTCATCCACAATTTTAAA
AGAAAAGGGGGGATTGGGGGGTACAGTGCAGGGGAAAGAATAGTAGACATAATAGCAACAGACATACAAA
CTAAAGAATTACAAAAACAAATTACAAAAATTCAAAATTTTCGGGTTTATTACAGGGACAGCAGAGATCC
AGTTTGGTTAGTACCGCGCTCTAGAGATCCGACGCCGCCATCTCTAGGCCCGCGCCGGCCCCCTCGCACA
GACTTGTGGGAGAAGCTCGGCTACTCCCCTGCCCCGGTTAATTTGCATATAATATTTCCTAGTAACTATA
GAGGCTTAATGTGCGATAAAAGACAGATAATCTGTTCTTTTTAATACTAGCTACATTTTACATGATAGGC
TTGGATTTCTATAAGAGATACAAATACTAAATTATTATTTTAAAAAACAGCACAAAAGGAAACTCACCCT
AACTGTAAAGTAATTGTGTGTTTTGAGACTATAAATATCCCTTGGAGAAAAGCCTTGTTAACGCGCGGTG
ACCCTCGAGGTCGACGGTATCGATAAGCTCGCTTCACGAGATTCCAGCAGGTCGAGGGACCTAATAACTT
CGTATAGCATACATTATACGAAGTTATATTAAGGGTTCCAAGCTTAAGCGGCCGCTGAAAGACCCCACCT
GTAGGTTTGGCAAGCTAGCTTAAGTAACGCCATTTTGCAAGGCATGGAAAATACATAACTGAGAATAGAG
AAGTTCAGATCAAGGTTAGGAACAGAGAGACAGCAGAATATGGGCCAACAAGGATATCTGTGGTAAGCAG
TTCCTGCCCCGGCTCAGGGCCAAGAACAGATGGTCCCCAGATGCGGTCCCGCCCTCAGCAGTTTCTAGAG
AACCATCAGATGTTTCCAGGGTGCCCCAAGGACCTGAAAATGACCCTGTGCCTTATTTGAACTAACCAAT
CAGTTCGCTTCTCGCTTCTGTTCGCGCGCTTCTGCTCCCCGAGCTCAATAAAAGAGCCCACAACCCCTCA
CTCGGCGCGCCAGTCCTCCGATAGACTGCGTCGCCCGGGTACCCGTATTCCCAATAAAGCCTCTTGCTGT
TTGCATCCGAATCGTGGACTCGCTGATCCTTGGGAGGGTCTCCTCAGATTGATTGACTGCCCACCTCGGG
GGTCTTTCATCGAATTCTGCAGTCGACGGTACCGCGGGCCCGGGATCCGCCACCATGTCCAGCAAGCGGG
CCAAAGCCAAGACCACCAAGAAGCGGCCACAGCGGGCCGCCGCCAATGTCTTCGCAATGTTTGACCAGTC
CCAGATCCAGGAGTTTAAGGAGGCTTTCAACATGATTGACCAGAACCGTGATGGCTTCATTGACAAGGAG
GACCTGCACGACATGCTGGCCTCGCTGGGGAAGAACCCCACAGACGAATACCTGGAGGGCATGATGAGCG
AGGCCCCGGGGCCCATCAACTTCACCATGTTCCTCACCATGTTTGGGGAGAAGCTGAACGGCACGGACCC
CGAGGATGTGATTCGCAACGCCTTTGCCTGCTTCGACGAGGAAGCCTCAGGTTTCATCCATGAGGACCAC
CTCCGGGAGCTGCTCACCACCATGGGTGACCGCTTCACAGATGAGGAAGTGGACGAGATGTACCGGGAGG
CACCCATTGATAAGAAAGGCAACTTCAACTACGTGGAGTTCACCCGCATCCTCAAACATGGCGCCAAGGA
TAAAGACGACCAACCGGTCGCCACCATGGTGAGCAAGGGCGAGGAGCTGTTCACCGGGGTGGTGCCCATC
CTGGTCGAGCTGGACGGCGACGTAAACGGCCACAAGTTCAGCGTGTCCGGCGAGGGCGAGGGCGATGCCA
CCTACGGCAAGCTGACCCTGAAGTTCATCTGCACCACCGGCAAGCTGCCCGTGCCCTGGCCCACCCTCGT
GACCACCCTGACCTACGGCGTGCAGTGCTTCAGCCGCTACCCCGACCACATGAAGCAGCACGACTTCTTC
AAGTCCGCCATGCCCGAAGGCTACGTCCAGGAGCGCACCATCTTCTTCAAGGACGACGGCAACTACAAGA
CCCGCGCCGAGGTGAAGTTCGAGGGCGACACCCTGGTGAACCGCATCGAGCTGAAGGGCATCGACTTCAA
GGAGGACGGCAACATCCTGGGGCACAAGCTGGAGTACAACTACAACAGCCACAACGTCTATATCATGGCC
GACAAGCAGAAGAACGGCATCAAGGTGAACTTCAAGATCCGCCACAACATCGAGGACGGCAGCGTGCAGC
TCGCCGACCACTACCAGCAGAACACCCCCATCGGCGACGGCCCCGTGCTGCTGCCCGACAACCACTACCT
GAGCACCCAGTCCGCCCTGAGCAAAGACCCCAACGAGAAGCGCGATCACATGGTCCTGCTGGAGTTCGTG
ACCGCCGCCGGGATCACTCTCGGCATGGACGAGCTGTACAAGTAACCTGCAGGCAATTCGTCGAGGGACC
TAATAACTTCGTATAGCATACATTATACGAAGTTATACATGTTTAAGGGTTCCGGTTCCACTAGGTACAA
TTCGATATCAAGCTTATCGATAATCAACCTCTGGATTACAAAATTTGTGAAAGATTGACTGGTATTCTTA
ACTATGTTGCTCCTTTTACGCTATGTGGATACGCTGCTTTAATGCCTTTGTATCATGCTATTGCTTCCCG
TATGGCTTTCATTTTCTCCTCCTTGTATAAATCCTGGTTGCTGTCTCTTTATGAGGAGTTGTGGCCCGTT
GTCAGGCAACGTGGCGTGGTGTGCACTGTGTTTGCTGACGCAACCCCCACTGGTTGGGGCATTGCCACCA
CCTGTCAGCTCCTTTCCGGGACTTTCGCTTTCCCCCTCCCTATTGCCACGGCGGAACTCATCGCCGCCTG
CCTTGCCCGCTGCTGGACAGGGGCTCGGCTGTTGGGCACTGACAATTCCGTGGTGTTGTCGGGGAAATCA
TCGTCCTTTCCTTGGCTGCTCGCCTGTGTTGCCACCTGGATTCTGCGCGGGACGTCCTTCTGCTACGTCC
CTTCGGCCCTCAATCCAGCGGACCTTCCTTCCCGGCCTGCTGCCGGCTCTGCGGCCTCTTCCGCGTCTTC
GCCTTCGCCCTCAGACGAGTCGGATCTCCCTTTGGGCCGCCTCCCCGCATCGATACCGTCGACCTCGATC
GAGACCTAGAAAAACATGGAGCAATCACAAGTAGCAATACAGCAGCTACCAATGCTGATTGTGCCTGGCT
AGAAGCACAAGAGGAGGAGGAGGTGGGTTTTCCAGTCACACCTCAGGTACCTTTAAGACCAATGACTTAC
AAGGCAGCTGTAGATCTTAGCCACTTTTTAAAAGAAAAGGGGGGACTGGAAGGGCTAATTCACTCCCAAC
GAAGACAAGATATCCTTGATCTGTGGATCTACCACACACAAGGCTACTTCCCTGATTGGCAGAACTACAC
ACCAGGGCCAGGGATCAGATATCCACTGACCTTTGGATGGTGCTACAAGCTAGTACCAGTTGAGCAAGAG
AAGGTAGAAGAAGCCAATGAAGGAGAGAACACCCGCTTGTTACACCCTGTGAGCCTGCATGGGATGGATG
ACCCGGAGAGAGAAGTATTAGAGTGGAGGTTTGACAGCCGCCTAGCATTTCATCACATGGCCCGAGAGCT
GCATCCGGACTGTACTGGGTCTCTCTGGTTAGACCAGATCTGAGCCTGGGAGCTCTCTGGCTAACTAGGG
AACCCACTGCTTAAGCCTCAATAAAGCTTGCCTTGAGTGCTTCAAGTAGTGTGTGCCCGTCTGTTGTGTG
ACTCTGGTAACTAGAGATCCCTCAGACCCTTTTAGTCAGTGTGGAAAATCTCTAGCAGCATGTGAGCAAA
AGGCCAGCAAAAGGCCAGGAACCGTAAAAAGGCCGCGTTGCTGGCGTTTTTCCATAGGCTCCGCCCCCCT
GACGAGCATCACAAAAATCGACGCTCAAGTCAGAGGTGGCGAAACCCGACAGGACTATAAAGATACCAGG
CGTTTCCCCCTGGAAGCTCCCTCGTGCGCTCTCCTGTTCCGACCCTGCCGCTTACCGGATACCTGTCCGC
CTTTCTCCCTTCGGGAAGCGTGGCGCTTTCTCATAGCTCACGCTGTAGGTATCTCAGTTCGGTGTAGGTC
GTTCGCTCCAAGCTGGGCTGTGTGCACGAACCCCCCGTTCAGCCCGACCGCTGCGCCTTATCCGGTAACT
ATCGTCTTGAGTCCAACCCGGTAAGACACGACTTATCGCCACTGGCAGCAGCCACTGGTAACAGGATTAG
CAGAGCGAGGTATGTAGGCGGTGCTACAGAGTTCTTGAAGTGGTGGCCTAACTACGGCTACACTAGAAGA
ACAGTATTTGGTATCTGCGCTCTGCTGAAGCCAGTTACCTTCGGAAAAAGAGTTGGTAGCTCTTGATCCG
GCAAACAAACCACCGCTGGTAGCGGTGGTTTTTTTGTTTGCAAGCAGCAGATTACGCGCAGAAAAAAAGG
ATCTCAAGAAGATCCTTTGATCTTTTCTACGGGGTCTGACGCTCAGTGGAACGAAAACTCACGTTAAGGG
ATTTTGGTCATGAGATTATCAAAAAGGATCTTCACCTAGATCCTTTTAAATTAAAAATGAAGTTTTAAAT
CAATCTAAAGTATATATGAGTAAACTTGGTCTGACAGTTACCAATGCTTAATCAGTGAGGCACCTATCTC
AGCGATCTGTCTATTTCGTTCATCCATAGTTGCCTGACTCCCCGTCGTGTAGATAACTACGATACGGGAG
GGCTTACCATCTGGCCCCAGTGCTGCAATGATACCGCGAGACCCACGCTCACCGGCTCCAGATTTATCAG
CAATAAACCAGCCAGCCGGAAGGGCCGAGCGCAGAAGTGGTCCTGCAACTTTATCCGCCTCCATCCAGTC
TATTAATTGTTGCCGGGAAGCTAGAGTAAGTAGTTCGCCAGTTAATAGTTTGCGCAACGTTGTTGCCATT
GCTACAGGCATCGTGGTGTCACGCTCGTCGTTTGGTATGGCTTCATTCAGCTCCGGTTCCCAACGATCAA
GGCGAGTTACATGATCCCCCATGTTGTGCAAAAAAGCGGTTAGCTCCTTCGGTCCTCCGATCGTTGTCAG
AAGTAAGTTGGCCGCAGTGTTATCACTCATGGTTATGGCAGCACTGCATAATTCTCTTACTGTCATGCCA
TCCGTAAGATGCTTTTCTGTGACTGGTGAGTACTCAACCAAGTCATTCTGAGAATAGTGTATGCGGCGAC
CGAGTTGCTCTTGCCCGGCGTCAATACGGGATAATACCGCGCCACATAGCAGAACTTTAAAAGTGCTCAT
CATTGGAAAACGTTCTTCGGGGCGAAAACTCTCAAGGATCTTACCGCTGTTGAGATCCAGTTCGATGTAA
CCCACTCGTGCACCCAACTGATCTTCAGCATCTTTTACTTTCACCAGCGTTTCTGGGTGAGCAAAAACAG
GAAGGCAAAATGCCGCAAAAAAGGGAATAAGGGCGACACGGAAATGTTGAATACTCATACTCTTCCTTTT
TCAATATTATTGAAGCATTTATCAGGGTTATTGTCTCATGAGCGGATACATATTTGAATGTATTTAGAAA
AATAAACAAATAGGGGTTCCGCGCACATTTCCCCGAAAAGTGCCACCTGAC
Features (pLannotate 1.2.2; 25 found; start..end, strand, type, name):
     31..83      -  misc_feature   bom (fragment): basis of mobility region from pBR322
    238..617     +  enhancer       CMV enhancer: human cytomegalovirus immediate early enhancer
    618..817     +  promoter       CMV promoter: human cytomegalovirus (CMV) immediate early promoter
    835..1015    +  LTR            5' LTR (truncated): truncated 5' long terminal repeat (LTR) from HIV-1
   1062..1187    +  misc_feature   HIV-1 Ψ: packaging signal of human immunodeficiency virus type 1
   1171..1509    +  CDS            HIV-1 gag (fragment): gag protein from human immunodeficiency virus 1; gag
   1684..1917    +  misc_feature   RRE: The Rev response element (RRE) of HIV-1 allows for Rev-dependent mRNA export from the nucleus to the cytoplasm.
   2294..2394    +  CDS            Rev (fragment): human immunodeficiency virus 1 (HIV-1) Rev protein; rev; enhances nuclear export of unspliced and incompletely spliced viral mRNAs
   2444..2561    +  misc_feature   cPPT/CTS: central polypurine tract and central termination sequence of HIV-1
   2616..2929    +  promoter       U6 promoter: RNA polymerase III promoter for mouse U6 snRNA (Das et al., 1988)
   2942..2969    -  misc_feature   MCS (fragment): pBluescript multiple cloning site
   3004..3037    +  protein_bind   loxP: Cre-mediated recombination occurs in the 8-bp core sequence (GCATACAT). Cre recombinase
   3066..3580    +  LTR            5' LTR: 5' long terminal repeat from murine embryonic stem cell virus
   3580..3618    +  misc_feature   MCS (fragment): multiple cloning site
   3625..4140    +  CDS            MYL9: MYL9_HUMAN - Also known as MLC2, MRLC1, MYRL2. Experimental evidence at protein level: Swiss-Prot protein existence level 1. Myosin regulatory subunit that plays an important role in regulation of both smooth muscle and nonmuscle cell contractile activity via its phosphorylation. Implicated in cytokinesis, receptor capping, and cell locomotion (PubMed:11942626, PubMed:2526655). In myoblasts, may regulate PIEZO1-dependent cortical actomyosin assembly involved in myotube formation (By similarity). From Homo sapiens (Human).
   4156..4875    +  CDS            EGFP: the original enhanced GFP (Yang et al., 1996) mammalian codon-optimized
   4903..4936    +  protein_bind   loxP: Cre-mediated recombination occurs in the 8-bp core sequence (GCATACAT). Cre recombinase
   4969..4992    +  misc_feature   MCS (fragment): pBluescript multiple cloning site
   4992..5578    +  misc_feature   WPRE: woodchuck hepatitis virus posttranscriptional regulatory element
   5579..5598    +  misc_feature   MCS (fragment): pBluescript multiple cloning site
   5600..6100    +  CDS            nef (fragment): NEF_HV1LA - Experimental evidence at protein level: Swiss-Prot protein existence level 1. Extracellular Nef protein targets CD4(+) T-lymphocytes for apoptosis by interacting with CXCR4 surface receptors. From Human immunodeficiency virus type 1 group M subtype B (isolate Lai) (HIV-1).
   6107..6287    +  LTR            5' LTR (truncated): truncated 5' long terminal repeat (LTR) from HIV-1
   6349..6937    -  rep_origin     ori: high-copy-number ColE1/pMB1/pBR322/pUC origin of replication
   7108..7968    -  CDS            AmpR: β-lactamase; bla; confers resistance to ampicillin, carbenicillin, and related antibiotics
   7969..8073    -  promoter       AmpR promoter: bla
