[The description below was written by a language model from this plasmid's Addgene catalogue record and pLannotate feature annotations shown in this document.]
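Description:
pLL5.0-MRLC-AA-GFP is an HIV-1-based lentiviral transfer plasmid built on the pLL5.0 backbone for expressing a non-phosphorylatable mutant of human myosin regulatory light chain (MRLC1/MYL9) fused to EGFP. It is maintained in bacteria through a high-copy ColE1/pUC-type origin and an ampicillin resistance gene (β-lactamase with its own promoter). The viral genome is transcribed in packaging cells from a CMV enhancer/promoter placed upstream of a truncated HIV-1 5' LTR. It carries the usual cis elements for packaging and transduction: the Ψ packaging signal with a gag fragment, the Rev response element, the cPPT/CTS, a WPRE to enhance transcript expression, and a truncated downstream HIV-1 LTR preceded by a nef fragment.

Within the proviral region, a mouse U6 Pol III promoter is followed by a short cloning-site fragment. This arrangement would normally drive a short hairpin RNA, but no hairpin is annotated or mentioned in the record. Downstream, two loxP sites in the same orientation flank the expression cassette, so it could in principle be excised by Cre. In this cassette, a 5' LTR from murine embryonic stem cell virus serves as the internal promoter (the "5' LTR" named in the catalogue entry) and drives the MYL9 coding sequence, joined at its C terminus to EGFP. The insert carries T18A and S19A substitutions, which replace the two residues whose phosphorylation activates myosin II contractility, while EGFP allows the protein and transduced cells to be visualised. The associated publication concerns RhoA contractile signalling and epithelial cell extrusion, which is consistent with using the mutant to examine the role of myosin light chain phosphorylation in cell contractility.
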