Addgene plasmid #187259: pLL5.0-MRLC-AA-GFP
Purpose: Lentiviral expression of myosin regulatory light chain-AA mutant
Depositing lab: Alpha Yap. Depositing organization: University of Queensland, Institute for Molecular Bioscience. Publication: Snail induces epithelial cell extrusion by regulating RhoA contractile signalling and cell-matrix adhesion. Wee K, Hediyeh-Zadeh S, Duszyc K, Verma S, N Nanavati B, Khare S, Varma A, Daly RJ, Yap AS, Davis MJ, Budnar S. J Cell Sci. 2020 Jul 6;133(13). pii: jcs.235622. doi: 10.1242/jcs.235622. PubMed 32467325.
Backbone
  Vector backbone: pLL5.0
  Backbone size w/o insert (bp): 6850
  Vector type: Lentiviral
Growth in bacteria
  Bacterial resistance: Ampicillin, 100 μg/mL
  Growth temperature: 37°C
  Growth strain: NEB Stable
  Copy number: High Copy
Gene/Insert
  Gene/Insert name: MRLC1 (alt name: MYL9 (a.k.a. LC20, MLC-2C, MLC2, MMIHS4, MRLC1, MYRL2))
  Species: H. sapiens (human)
  Insert size (bp): 1249
  Mutation: T18A,S19A
  Entrez Gene: MYL9 (a.k.a. LC20, MLC-2C, MLC2, MMIHS4, MRLC1, MYRL2)
  Promoter: 5' LTR
  Tag / fusion protein: EGFP (C terminal on insert)
  Cloning method: Restriction Enzyme; 5′ cloning site BamH1 (not destroyed); 3′ cloning site BsrG1 (not destroyed)
  Sequencing primers: 5′ MRLC-AA Fwd Seq Primer; 3′ EGFP Rev Seq Primer
Resource information
  A portion of this plasmid was derived from a plasmid made by: Plasmid made by Kenneth Wee
Terms and licenses: Academic/Nonprofit Terms; Industry Terms: Not Available to Industry
How to cite: pLL5.0-MRLC-AA-GFP was a gift from Alpha Yap (Addgene plasmid # 187259 ; http://n2t.net/addgene:187259 ; RRID:Addgene_187259)
